>Addgene plasmid #156802 | pD649-HAsp-FAM187A-Fc(DAPA)-AviTag-6xHis | depositor full sequence | sequence record 302713 | Full Sequence
TTTCAATATTATTGAAGCATTTATCAGGGTTATTGTCTCATGAGCGGATACATATTTGAATGTATTTAGA
AAAATAAACAAATAGGGGTCAGTGTTACAACCAATTAACCAATTCTGAACATTATCGCGAGCCCATTTAT
ACCTGAATATGGCTCATAACACCCCTTGCTCATGACCAAAATCCCTTAACGTGAGTTACGCGCGCGTCGT
TCCACTGAGCGTCAGACCCCGTAGAAAAGATCAAAGGATCTTCTTGAGATCCTTTTTTTCTGCGCGTAAT
CTGCTGCTTGCAAACAAAAAAACCACCGCTACCAGCGGTGGTTTGTTTGCCGGATCAAGAGCTACCAACT
CTTTTTCCGAAGGTAACTGGCTTCAGCAGAGCGCAGATACCAAATACTGTTCTTCTAGTGTAGCCGTAGT
TAGCCCACCACTTCAAGAACTCTGTAGCACCGCCTACATACCTCGCTCTGCTAATCCTGTTACCAGTGGC
TGCTGCCAGTGGCGATAAGTCGTGTCTTACCGGGTTGGACTCAAGACGATAGTTACCGGATAAGGCGCAG
CGGTCGGGCTGAACGGGGGGTTCGTGCACACAGCCCAGCTTGGAGCGAACGACCTACACCGAACTGAGAT
ACCTACAGCGTGAGCTATGAGAAAGCGCCACGCTTCCCGAAGGGAGAAAGGCGGACAGGTATCCGGTAAG
CGGCAGGGTCGGAACAGGAGAGCGCACGAGGGAGCTTCCAGGGGGAAACGCCTGGTATCTTTATAGTCCT
GTCGGGTTTCGCCACCTCTGACTTGAGCGTCGATTTTTGTGATGCTCGTCAGGGGGGCGGAGCCTATGGA
AAAACGCCAGCAACGCGGCCTTTTTACGGTTCCTGGCCTTTTGCTGGCCTTTTGCTCACATGTTCTTTCC
TGCGTTATCCCCTGATTCTGTGGATAACCGTATTACCGCCTTTGAGTGAGCTGATACCGCTCGCCGCAGC
CGAACGACCGAGCGCAGCGAGTCAGTGAGCGAGGAAGCGGAAGGCGAGAGTAGGGAACTGCCAGGCATCA
AACTAAGCAGAAGGCCCCTGACGGATGGCCTTTTTGCGTTTCTACAAACTCTTTCTGTGTTGTAAAACGA
CGGCCAGTCTTAAGCTCGGGCCCCCTGGGCGGTTCTGATAACGAGTAATCGTTAATCCGCAAATAACGTA
AAAACCCGCTTCGGCGGGTTTTTTTATGGGGGGAGTTTAGGGAAAGAGCATTTGTCAGAATATTTAAGGG
CGCCTGTCACTTTGCTTGATATATGAGAATTATTTAACCTTATAAATGAGAAAAAAGCAACGCACTTTAA
ATAAGATACGTTGCTTTTTCGATTGATGAACACCTATAATTAAACTATTCATCTATTATTTATGATTTTT
TGTATATACAATATTTCTAGTTTGTTAAAGAGAATTAAGAAAATAAATCTCGAAAATAATAAAGGGAAAA
TCAGTTTTTGATATCAAAATTATACATGTCAACGATAATACAAAATATAATACAAACTATAAGATGTTAT
CAGTATTTATTATCATTTAGAATAAATTTTGTGTCGCCCTTAATTGTGAGCGGATAACAATTACGAGCTT
CATGCACAGTGGCGTTGACTCAATATTGGCCATTAGCCATATTATTCATTGGTTATATAGCATAAATCAA
TATTGGCTATTGGCCATTGCATACGTTGTATCTATATCATAATATGTACATTTATATTGGCTCATGTCCA
ATATGACCGCCATGTTGGCATTGATTATTGACTAGTTATTAATAGTAATCAATTACGGGGTCATTAGTTC
ATAGCCCATATATGGAGTTCCGCGTTACATAACTTACGGTAAATGGCCCGCCTGGCTGACCGCCCAACGA
CCCCCGCCCATTGACGTCAATAATGACGTATGTTCCCATAGTAACGCCAATAGGGACTTTCCATTGACGT
CAATGGGTGGAGTATTTACGGTAAACTGCCCACTTGGCAGTACATCAAGTGTATCATATGCCAAGTACGC
CCCCTATTGACGTCAATGACGGTAAATGGCCCGCCTGGCATTATGCCCAGTACATGACCTTATGGGACTT
TCCTACTTGGCAGTACATCTACGTATTAGTCATCGCTATTACCATGGTGATGCGGTTTTGGCAGTACATC
AATGGGCGTGGATAGCGGTTTGACTCACGGGGATTTCCAAGTCTCCACCCCATTGACGTCAATGGGAGTT
TGTTTTGGCACCAAAATCAACGGGACTTTCCAAAATGTCGTAACAACTCCGCCCCATTGACGCAAATGGG
CGGTAGGCGTGTACGGTGGGAGGTCTATATAAGCAGAGCTCGTTTAGTGAACCGTCAGATCGCCTGGAGA
CGCCATCCACGCTGTTTTGACCTCCATAGAAGACACCGGGACCGATCCAGCCTCCGCGGCCGGGAACGGT
GCATTGGAACGCGGATTCCCCGTGCCAAGAGTGACGTAAGTACCGCCTATAGAGTCTATAGGCCCACCCC
CTTGGCTTCGTTAGAACGCGGCTACAATTAATACATAACCTTATGTATCATACACATACGATTTAGGTGA
CACTATAGAATAACATCCACTTTGCCTTTCTCTCCACAGGTGTCCACTCCCAGGTCCAACTGCACCTCGG
TTCTATCGAAAACGCGCCTGCTAGCGCCACCATGAAGACCATCATTGCCCTGAGCTACATCTTCTGCCTG
GTGTTCGCTGCGGCCGCCTTTGAGATCGTGGAAAAAGAGAACATCTTCCAGCGGACCCCTTGTCCTGCCT
TCCTGATGTTTGAGAACGCCGCCTACCTGGCCGACATGAGCTTCGAACTGCCTTGCCACTGCAAGCCCGA
AGAGGTGCCAGCCGTCGTGTGGTTCTATCAGAAGCACCTGGGCAGCAGCCACACCAAGGTGCTGACCGAT
TTCGACGGCAGAGTGCTGACAGAGGCCGCTCAAGTTCGCGTGGGCAGCGATATGCTGACCAGATTCAGCA
TCAGAATGTTCAGCCTGCTGGTGTTCAGAGCCCAGAGCGAGGATAGCGGCCTGTACTTCTGTGGCACCAG
AAAGGGCGACTACTTCTACGCCTACGACGTGGACATCCAGAACAGCGAAGGCATGGTGGCCACATTCCAG
GATAAGGGCCAAGAGCCTTTCGCCGACGAGTACTACGGACATCTGCACGTGTTCACCACCTTTTGGGAGT
GGACCCCATGCGACAGATGTGGCGTTAGAGGCGAGCAGTGGCGGATCGGCCTGTGTTATCTGCAGAGCCC
TGATCTGAGCCCCAGATACCTGAAGGCCGTGCCTGATGTGGTGTCCTGTGGAAGCAGAGCCGTGCCTCGG
AAGCTGAGAACAAAGGCCAGAGATCACACCCCTGAGGTGCTCGTGCGAAGCTGTCTGGTGCCTTGCGAAA
AGACCAAGACCATCAGAGAAGGCGTGCTGGCCATCATCAACTACGTGTCCAAAGTGGGCTCCAGACCATG
GGTCCCACAGGTGCCAATCCAGTTCCACCAGCAGAGACTCGGCCACGGCCTGATCATTTCTTGCCCTGGC
GCTAGACCTGAACACGCCGTGGCTTGGGACAAAGACCGGCAGCACCTGTACAGAACACAGTATCTGAAGG
GCGTGAACCGGTCCATGCGGGTGTTCATCGATCACGGCAACCAGCTGCACATCCGGTTCACCCAGCTGGA
CGACAGAGGCATCTACTACTGTTGGAGACAGGGCGTTCTGGTGGCCGGCTTTAGACTGGGAGTGACCAGC
CACGGACACTACCCTGCCAGCTTCAGCGACCCCGAGACAAGATCTGGCGCGCCGGGCGGCGACAAGACCC
ACACCTGCCCCCCCTGCCCAGCTCCAGAACTGCTGGGAGGGCCTTCCGTGTTCCTGTTCCCCCCCAAGCC
CAAGGACACCCTGATGATCAGCAGGACCCCCGAGGTGACCTGCGTGGTGGTGGCCGTGTCCCACGAGGAC
CCAGAGGTGAAGTTCAACTGGTACGTGGACGGCGTGGAGGTGCACAACGCCAAGACCAAGCCCAGAGAGG
AGCAGTACAACAGCACCTACAGGGTGGTGTCCGTGCTGACCGTGCTGCACCAGGACTGGCTGAACGGCAA
AGAATACAAGTGCAAAGTCTCCAACAAGGCCCTGGCTGCCCCAATCGAAAAGACAATCAGCAAGGCCAAG
GGCCAGCCACGGGAGCCCCAGGTGTACACCCTGCCCCCCAGCCGGGAGGAGATGACCAAGAACCAGGTGT
CCCTGACCTGTCTGGTGAAGGGCTTCTACCCCAGCGATATCGCCGTGGAGTGGGAGAGCAACGGCCAGCC
CGAGAACAACTACAAGACCACCCCCCCAGTGCTGGACAGCGACGGCAGCTTCTTCCTGTACAGCAAGCTG
ACCGTGGACAAGTCCAGGTGGCAGCAGGGCAACGTGTTCAGCTGCAGCGTGATGCACGAGGCCCTGCACA
ACCACTACACCCAGAAGTCCCTGAGCCTGAGCCCCGGCGGCAGCGGTCTTAATGATATTTTCGAGGCTCA
GAAGATTGAGTGGCATGAACACCACCACCATCACCACTAAGGCCGGCCTGTAGTCACTGGCACAACGCGT
TACCCGGTAAGCCAATCGGGTATACACGGTCGTCATACTGCAGACAGGGTTCTTCTACTTTGCAAGATAG
TCTTGAGTAGTAAAATAAATAGATAGAGAAAATCAGCCTCGACTGTGCCTTCTAGTTGCCAGCCATCTGT
TGTTTGCCCCTCCCCCGTGCCTTCCTTGACCCTGGAAGGTGCCACTCCCACTGTCCTTTCCTAATAAAAT
GAGGAAATTGCATCACAACACTCAACCCTATCTCGGTCTATTCTTTTGATTTATAAGGGATTTTGCCGAT
TTCGGCCTATTGGTTAAAAAATGAGCTGATTTAACAAAAATTTAACGCGAATTAATTCTGTGGAATGTGT
GTCAGTTAGGGTGTGGAAAGTCCCCAGGCTCCCCAGCAGGCAGAAGTATGCAAAGCATGCATCTCAATTA
GTCAGCAACCAGGTGTGGAAAGTCCCCAGGCTCCCCAGCAGGCAGAAGTATGCAAAGCATGCATCTCAAT
TAGTCAGCAACCATAGTCCCGCCCCTAACTCCGCCCATCCCGCCCCTAACTCCGCCCAGTTCCGCCCATT
CTCCGCCCCATGGCTGACTAATTTTTTTTATTTATGCAGAGGCCGAGGCCGCCTCTGCCTCTGAGCTATT
CCAGAAGTAGTGAGGAGGCTTTTTTGGAGGCCTAGGCTTTTGCAAAAAGCTCCCGGGAGCTTGTATATCC
ATTTTCGGATCTGATCAGCACGTGTTGACAATTAATCATCGGCATAGTATATCGGCATAGTATAATACGA
CAAGGTGAGGAACTAAACCATGACCGAGTACAAGCCCACGGTGCGCCTCGCCACCCGCGACGACGTCCCC
AGGGCCGTACGCACCCTCGCCGCCGCGTTCGCCGACTACCCCGCCACGCGCCACACCGTCGATCCGGACC
GCCACATCGAGCGGGTCACCGAGCTGCAAGAACTCTTCCTCACGCGCGTCGGGCTCGACATCGGCAAGGT
GTGGGTCGCGGACGACGGCGCCGCGGTGGCGGTCTGGACCACGCCGGAGAGCGTCGAAGCGGGGGCGGTG
TTCGCCGAGATCGGCCCGCGCATGGCCGAGTTGAGCGGTTCCCGGCTGGCCGCGCAGCAACAGATGGAAG
GCCTCCTGGCGCCGCACCGGCCCAAGGAGCCCGCGTGGTTCCTGGCCACCGTCGGCGTCTCGCCCGACCA
CCAGGGCAAGGGTCTGGGCAGCGCCGTCGTGCTCCCCGGAGTGGAGGCGGCCGAGCGCGCCGGGGTGCCC
GCCTTCCTGGAGACATCCGCGCCCCGCAACCTCCCCTTCTACGAGCGGCTCGGCTTCACCGTCACCGCCG
ACGTCGAGGTGCCCGAAGGACCGCGCACCTGGTGCATGACCCGCAAGCCCGGTGCCTGACACGTGCTACG
AGATTTCGATTCCACCGCCGCCTTCTATGAAAGGTTGGGCTTCGGAATCGTTTTCCGGGACGCCGGCTGG
ATGATCCTCCAGCGCGGGGATCTCATGCTGGAGTTCTTCGCCCACCCCAACTTGTTTATTGCAGCTTATA
ATGGTTACAAATAAAGCAATAGCATCACAAATTTCACAAATAAAGCATTTTTTTCACTGCATTCTAGTTG
TGGTTTGTCCAAACTCATCAATGTATCTTATCATGTCTGTATACCGTCGACCTCTAGCTAGAGCTTGGCG
TAATCATGGTCATTACCAATGCTTAATCAGTGAGGCACCTATCTCAGCGATCTGTCTATTTCGTTCATCC
ATAGTTGCCTGACTCCCCGTCGTGTAGATAACTACGATACGGGAGGGCTTACCATCTGGCCCCAGCGCTG
CGATGATACCGCGAGAACCACGCTCACCGGCTCCGGATTTATCAGCAATAAACCAGCCAGCCGGAAGGGC
CGAGCGCAGAAGTGGTCCTGCAACTTTATCCGCCTCCATCCAGTCTATTAATTGTTGCCGGGAAGCTAGA
GTAAGTAGTTCGCCAGTTAATAGTTTGCGCAACGTTGTTGCCATCGCTACAGGCATCGTGGTGTCACGCT
CGTCGTTTGGTATGGCTTCATTCAGCTCCGGTTCCCAACGATCAAGGCGAGTTACATGATCCCCCATGTT
GTGCAAAAAAGCGGTTAGCTCCTTCGGTCCTCCGATCGTTGTCAGAAGTAAGTTGGCCGCAGTGTTATCA
CTCATGGTTATGGCAGCACTGCATAATTCTCTTACTGTCATGCCATCCGTAAGATGCTTTTCTGTGACTG
GTGAGTACTCAACCAAGTCATTCTGAGAATAGTGTATGCGGCGACCGAGTTGCTCTTGCCCGGCGTCAAT
ACGGGATAATACCGCGCCACATAGCAGAACTTTAAAAGTGCTCATCATTGGAAAACGTTCTTCGGGGCGA
AAACTCTCAAGGATCTTACCGCTGTTGAGATCCAGTTCGATGTAACCCACTCGTGCACCCAACTGATCTT
CAGCATCTTTTACTTTCACCAGCGTTTCTGGGTGAGCAAAAACAGGAAGGCAAAATGCCGCAAAAAAGGG
AATAAGGGCGACACGGAAATGTTGAATACTCATATTCTTCCTT
Features (pLannotate 1.2.2; 21 found; start..end, strand, type, name):
    119..143     -  CDS            KanR (fragment): aminoglycoside phosphotransferase; aph(3')-Ia; confers resistance to kanamycin
    254..842     +  rep_origin     ori: high-copy-number ColE1/pMB1/pBR322/pUC origin of replication
   1067..1084    +  terminator     rrnB T2 terminator (fragment): transcription terminator T2 from the E. coli rrnB gene
   1109..1128    -  CDS            lacZα (fragment): LacZα fragment of β-galactosidase; lacZ fragment
   1584..1600    +  protein_bind   lac operator: The lac repressor binds to the lac operator to inhibit transcription in E. coli. This inhibition can be relieved by adding lactose or isopropyl-β-D-thiogalactopyranoside (IPTG). lac repressor encoded by lacI
   1843..2146    +  enhancer       CMV enhancer: human cytomegalovirus immediate early enhancer
   2147..2350    +  promoter       CMV promoter: human cytomegalovirus (CMV) immediate early promoter
   2486..2529    +  intron         CMV intron (fragment): modified intron A from human cytomegalovirus
   2581..2599    +  promoter       SP6 promoter: promoter for bacteriophage SP6 RNA polymerase
   2603..2640    +  CDS            IgH signal sequence (fragment): signal sequence from the mouse immunoglobulin heavy chain variable region
   2746..3825    +  CDS            FAM187A (fragment): F187A_BOVIN - Experimental evidence at transcript level: Swiss-Prot protein existence level 2. From Bos taurus (Bovine).
   3841..4518    +  CDS            IGHG1 (fragment): IGHG1_HUMAN - Experimental evidence at protein level: Swiss-Prot protein existence level 1. Constant region of immunoglobulin heavy chains. Immunoglobulins, also known as antibodies, are membrane-bound or secreted glycoproteins produced by B lymphocytes. In the recognition phase of humoral immunity, the membrane-bound immunoglobulins serve as receptors which, upon binding of a specific antigen, trigger the clonal expansion and differentiation of B lymphocytes into immunoglobulins- secreting plasma cells. Secreted immunoglobulins mediate the effector phase of humoral immunity, which results in
   4733..4844    +  polyA_signal   bGH poly(A) signal: bovine growth hormone polyadenylation signal
   4845..4953    +  rep_origin     f1 ori (fragment): f1 bacteriophage origin of replication; arrow indicates direction of (+) strand synthesis
   4967..5296    +  promoter       SV40 promoter: SV40 enhancer and early promoter
   5344..5391    +  promoter       EM7 promoter: synthetic bacterial promoter&nbsp
   5410..6009    +  CDS            PuroR (fragment): puromycin N-acetyltransferase; pac from Streptomyces; confers resistance to puromycin
   6019..6144    +  CDS            ble (fragment): BLE_KLEPN - Experimental evidence at protein level: Swiss-Prot protein existence level 1. Binding protein with a strong affinity to the bleomycin family of antibiotics. Binds to CL990; an antimitotic-antibiotic compound. From Klebsiella pneumoniae.
   6139..6260    +  polyA_signal   SV40 poly(A) signal: SV40 polyadenylation signal
   6313..7173    -  CDS            AmpR: β-lactamase; bla; confers resistance to ampicillin, carbenicillin, and related antibiotics
   7176..89      -  promoter       AmpR promoter (fragment) (across the origin): bla
