[The description below was written by a language model from this plasmid's Addgene catalogue record and pLannotate feature annotations shown in this document.]
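Description:
pD649-HAsp-FAM187A-Fc(DAPA)-AviTag-6xHis is a mammalian expression plasmid of about 7.2 kb, built on the pD649 backbone, that produces the extracellular domain of the human cell-surface protein FAM187A as a secreted Fc fusion. It is maintained in E. coli as a high-copy plasmid through a ColE1/pUC-type origin with ampicillin selection (AmpR, β-lactamase). The feature table also shows an SV40 early promoter/EM7 promoter cassette driving a puromycin N-acetyltransferase coding region, followed by a short ble-like fragment and an SV40 poly(A) signal, which could provide puromycin selection in mammalian cells, although the catalogue entry does not list a mammalian marker. Small fragments annotated as KanR, lacZα, f1 ori and rrnB T2 appear to be backbone remnants.

The expression unit uses the CMV immediate-early enhancer and promoter, followed by a fragment of CMV intron A and an SP6 promoter, which also serves as the 5′ sequencing primer site. The open reading frame begins with a signal peptide ("HAsp" in the name; the annotation tool matched a partial immunoglobulin heavy-chain signal sequence) that directs the protein into the secretory pathway. The 1,077 bp FAM187A insert sits between preserved NotI and AscI sites. The tool labelled it by its bovine orthologue, but the record states the insert is human. It is fused at its C terminus to a human IgG1 Fc carrying the D265A and P329A (DAPA) substitutions, which are generally used to reduce Fc effector interactions. The Fc is followed by an AviTag for site-specific biotinylation and a 6xHis tag for purification, and the unit ends in a bGH poly(A) signal.

The plasmid belongs to a collection made for a human IgSF cell-surface interactome screen. The depositor notes that some members of the collection may carry an IS4-like transposase insertion upstream of the CMV promoter. None is annotated here.
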