Addgene plasmid #156802: pD649-HAsp-FAM187A-Fc(DAPA)-AviTag-6xHis
Purpose: Mammalian expression of cell-surface protein extracellular domain fused to Fc(DAPA)-Avi-6xHis. Protein is secreted from cells.
Depositing lab: Chris Garcia. Depositing organization: Stanford University. Publication: A Human IgSF Cell-Surface Interactome Reveals a Complex Network of Protein-Protein Interactions. Wojtowicz WM, Vielmetter J, Fernandes RA, Siepe DH, Eastman CL, Chisholm GB, Cox S, Klock H, Anderson PW, Rue SM, Miller JJ, Glaser SM, Bragstad ML, Vance J, Lam AW, Lesley SA, Zinn K, Garcia KC. Cell. 2020 Aug 20;182(4):1027-1043.e17. doi: 10.1016/j.cell.2020.07.025. PubMed 32822567.
Backbone
  Vector backbone: pD649
  Backbone size w/o insert (bp): 6106
  Vector type: Mammalian Expression
Growth in bacteria
  Bacterial resistance: Ampicillin, 100 μg/mL
  Growth temperature: 37°C
  Growth strain: DH5alpha
  Copy number: High Copy
Gene/Insert
  Gene/Insert name: FAM187A (alt name: F187A)
  Species: H. sapiens (human)
  Insert size (bp): 1077
  Mutation: Fc region of human IgG contains D265A and P329A mutations (DAPA)
  Entrez Gene: FAM187A
  Promoter: CMV/SP6
  Tag / fusion protein: Fc(DAPA)-AviTag-6xHis (C terminal on backbone)
  Cloning method: Restriction Enzyme; 5′ cloning site GCGGCCGC (not destroyed); 3′ cloning site GGCGCGCC (not destroyed)
  Sequencing primers: 5′ ATTTAGGTGACACTATAG; 3′ CACGTACCAGTTGAACTTCACC
Resource information
  A portion of this plasmid was derived from a plasmid made by: synthesis by ThermoFisher
Terms and licenses: Academic/Nonprofit Terms; Industry Terms: Not Available to Industry
Depositor comments: Some plasmids in this collection may have an IS4-like element ISVsa5 family transposase upstream of the CMV promoter.
How to cite: pD649-HAsp-FAM187A-Fc(DAPA)-AviTag-6xHis was a gift from Chris Garcia (Addgene plasmid # 156802 ; http://n2t.net/addgene:156802 ; RRID:Addgene_156802)
