>Addgene plasmid #156802 | pD649-HAsp-FAM187A-Fc(DAPA)-AviTag-6xHis | depositor partial sequence | sequence record 302714 | insert (extracellular domain)
TTTGAGATCGTGGAAAAAGAGAACATCTTCCAGCGGACCCCTTGTCCTGCCTTCCTGATGTTTGAGAACG
CCGCCTACCTGGCCGACATGAGCTTCGAACTGCCTTGCCACTGCAAGCCCGAAGAGGTGCCAGCCGTCGT
GTGGTTCTATCAGAAGCACCTGGGCAGCAGCCACACCAAGGTGCTGACCGATTTCGACGGCAGAGTGCTG
ACAGAGGCCGCTCAAGTTCGCGTGGGCAGCGATATGCTGACCAGATTCAGCATCAGAATGTTCAGCCTGC
TGGTGTTCAGAGCCCAGAGCGAGGATAGCGGCCTGTACTTCTGTGGCACCAGAAAGGGCGACTACTTCTA
CGCCTACGACGTGGACATCCAGAACAGCGAAGGCATGGTGGCCACATTCCAGGATAAGGGCCAAGAGCCT
TTCGCCGACGAGTACTACGGACATCTGCACGTGTTCACCACCTTTTGGGAGTGGACCCCATGCGACAGAT
GTGGCGTTAGAGGCGAGCAGTGGCGGATCGGCCTGTGTTATCTGCAGAGCCCTGATCTGAGCCCCAGATA
CCTGAAGGCCGTGCCTGATGTGGTGTCCTGTGGAAGCAGAGCCGTGCCTCGGAAGCTGAGAACAAAGGCC
AGAGATCACACCCCTGAGGTGCTCGTGCGAAGCTGTCTGGTGCCTTGCGAAAAGACCAAGACCATCAGAG
AAGGCGTGCTGGCCATCATCAACTACGTGTCCAAAGTGGGCTCCAGACCATGGGTCCCACAGGTGCCAAT
CCAGTTCCACCAGCAGAGACTCGGCCACGGCCTGATCATTTCTTGCCCTGGCGCTAGACCTGAACACGCC
GTGGCTTGGGACAAAGACCGGCAGCACCTGTACAGAACACAGTATCTGAAGGGCGTGAACCGGTCCATGC
GGGTGTTCATCGATCACGGCAACCAGCTGCACATCCGGTTCACCCAGCTGGACGACAGAGGCATCTACTA
CTGTTGGAGACAGGGCGTTCTGGTGGCCGGCTTTAGACTGGGAGTGACCAGCCACGGACACTACCCTGCC
AGCTTCAGCGACCCCGAGACAAGATCT
